LOCUS       Exported 14824 bp ds-DNA circular SYN 12-MAY-2021
DEFINITION  pyrE-targeted CRISPR-Cas9 control plasmid. Cas9 expression is
            controlled by the xylR promoter and results in improved conjugation
            efficiency. Induction with xylose results in a pyrE mutant..
ACCESSION   .
VERSION     .
KEYWORDS    pKM197
SOURCE      synthetic DNA construct
  ORGANISM  synthetic DNA construct
REFERENCE   1 (bases 1 to 14824)
  TITLE     Modified / Updated Clostridium difficile CRISPR-Cas9 genome editing
            plasmids
  JOURNAL   Unpublished
REFERENCE   2 (bases 1 to 14824)
  AUTHORS   .
  TITLE     Direct Submission
  JOURNAL   Exported May 12, 2021 from SnapGene Server 1.1.58
            http://www.snapgene.com
FEATURES             Location/Qualifiers
     source          1..14824
                     /organism="synthetic DNA construct"
                     /mol_type="other DNA"
     primer_bind     63..79
                     /label=M13 rev
                     /note="common sequencing primer, one of multiple similar
                     variants"
     primer_bind     63..79
                     /label=M13 Reverse
                     /note="In lacZ gene. Also called M13-rev"
     CDS             3574..7680
                     /codon_start=1
                     /product="Cas9 (Csn1) endonuclease from the Streptococcus
                     pyogenes Type II CRISPR/Cas system"
                     /label=Cas9
                     /note="generates RNA-guided double strand breaks in DNA"
                     /translation="MDKKYSIGLDIGTNSVGWAVITDEYKVPSKKFKVLGNTDRHSIKK
                     NLIGALLFDSGETAEATRLKRTARRRYTRRKNRICYLQEIFSNEMAKVDDSFFHRLEES
                     FLVEEDKKHERHPIFGNIVDEVAYHEKYPTIYHLRKKLVDSTDKADLRLIYLALAHMIK
                     FRGHFLIEGDLNPDNSDVDKLFIQLVQTYNQLFEENPINASGVDAKAILSARLSKSRRL
                     ENLIAQLPGEKKNGLFGNLIALSLGLTPNFKSNFDLAEDAKLQLSKDTYDDDLDNLLAQ
                     IGDQYADLFLAAKNLSDAILLSDILRVNTEITKAPLSASMIKRYDEHHQDLTLLKALVR
                     QQLPEKYKEIFFDQSKNGYAGYIDGGASQEEFYKFIKPILEKMDGTEELLVKLNREDLL
                     RKQRTFDNGSIPHQIHLGELHAILRRQEDFYPFLKDNREKIEKILTFRIPYYVGPLARG
                     NSRFAWMTRKSEETITPWNFEEVVDKGASAQSFIERMTNFDKNLPNEKVLPKHSLLYEY
                     FTVYNELTKVKYVTEGMRKPAFLSGEQKKAIVDLLFKTNRKVTVKQLKEDYFKKIECFD
                     SVEISGVEDRFNASLGTYHDLLKIIKDKDFLDNEENEDILEDIVLTLTLFEDREMIEER
                     LKTYAHLFDDKVMKQLKRRRYTGWGRLSRKLINGIRDKQSGKTILDFLKSDGFANRNFM
                     QLIHDDSLTFKEDIQKAQVSGQGDSLHEHIANLAGSPAIKKGILQTVKVVDELVKVMGR
                     HKPENIVIEMARENQTTQKGQKNSRERMKRIEEGIKELGSQILKEHPVENTQLQNEKLY
                     LYYLQNGRDMYVDQELDINRLSDYDVDHIVPQSFLKDDSIDNKVLTRSDKNRGKSDNVP
                     SEEVVKKMKNYWRQLLNAKLITQRKFDNLTKAERGGLSELDKAGFIKRQLVETRQITKH
                     VAQILDSRMNTKYDENDKLIREVKVITLKSKLVSDFRKDFQFYKVREINNYHHAHDAYL
                     NAVVGTALIKKYPKLESEFVYGDYKVYDVRKMIAKSEQEIGKATAKYFFYSNIMNFFKT
                     EITLANGEIRKRPLIETNGETGEIVWDKGRDFATVRKVLSMPQVNIVKKTEVQTGGFSK
                     ESILPKRNSDKLIARKKDWDPKKYGGFDSPTVAYSVLVVAKVEKGKSKKLKSVKELLGI
                     TIMERSSFEKNPIDFLEAKGYKEVKKDLIIKLPKYSLFELENGRKRMLASAGELQKGNE
                     LALPSKYVNFLYLASHYEKLKGSPEDNEQKQLFVEQHKHYLDEIIEQISEFSKRVILAD
                     ANLDKVLSAYNKHRDKPIREQAENIIHLFTLTNLGAPAAFKYFDTTIDRKRYTSTKEVL
                     DATLIHQSITGLYETRIDLSQLGGD"
     primer_bind     complement(7690..7707)
                     /label=M13 Forward
                     /note="In lacZ gene. Also called M13-F20 or M13 (-21)
                     Forward"
     primer_bind     complement(7690..7706)
                     /label=M13 fwd
                     /note="common sequencing primer, one of multiple similar
                     variants"
     primer_bind     complement(7699..7721)
                     /label=M13/pUC Forward
                     /note="In lacZ gene"
     misc_RNA        12980..13055
                     /label=gRNA scaffold
                     /note="guide RNA scaffold for the Streptococcus pyogenes
                     CRISPR/Cas9 system"
     rep_origin      13253..13841
                     /direction=RIGHT
                     /label=ori
                     /note="high-copy-number ColE1/pMB1/pBR322/pUC origin of
                     replication"
     primer_bind     13742..13761
                     /label=pBR322ori-F
                     /note="pBR322 origin, forward primer"
     primer_bind     13995..14012
                     /label=L4440
                     /note="L4440 vector, forward primer"
ORIGIN
        1 cctgcaggat aaaaaaattg tagataaatt ttataaaata gttttatcta caattttttt
       61 atcaggaaac agctatgacc gcggccgcga cgtgattttt aatgggtaat ttaagtgtga
      121 aatttggaag tgtagaattt aaaaatccag taataatggc gtctggaact tttggatttg
      181 gaaaagaata taatgagatt tatgatatac aaaaacttgg tggtataagt agcaagggtc
      241 ttactttaaa taaaaaacct ggtaacaatg gtatgagagt tcatgagaca ccatccggta
      301 tgatgaatag tgttgggctt gaaaaccctg gagttcaagg atttatagac tatgaattac
      361 ctttttttag taaactagac ttagtcagaa tagctaatgt tggaggtggg acattagaag
      421 actacttatt aggggttcaa atgttaaatg acaagcctat agacattatt gaattaaata
      481 tatcttgccc aaatgtcaaa gctggtggaa tggcttttgg tataaaaaat gaagtggcaa
      541 gagaagttgt tcgtgaggta agaaacataa cgaaactgcc tttagtaata aaattatcac
      601 ccaatgcaga agatattgta ggaatggcaa aagtttgtga agaagaaggt gctgatggag
      661 tttcattagt taatactttt aaagcaatgg caattgatat aaaaaataga agaccagtat
      721 ttgaaaatgt atatgctgga ttatctggac cagctataaa acctatagct ttgagaatgg
      781 tacatgaagt gtgtaaaaat gtaaatatac ctgtaatggg aatgggcgga ataactaaag
      841 ccacagatgc tatagagttt ataatggcag gagctacttg tatccaagtt ggaactgcaa
      901 attttatgaa tcctagaata ggtattgaaa taatagatgg gattaatgaa tttatggata
      961 gagaaggaat aaaaagttta gacgaaataa gaggaattat ataaggtaga ataaatagta
     1021 ttttaaagat aaaaaatata gattaaataa acaataattt tataacatta acatggagga
     1081 aaaataatta aaaacttaat tatttatagt gttacttaaa aaatgtaaat tttttagagt
     1141 aaaaatttgt aatataacat ataacttaaa aataaaaagc agttagcctt ataaatgaag
     1201 gttagctgtt ttttttgtta aaaatatatt tacaaaataa gagatagtag cagtacaata
     1261 taagtataag gtaaaagtat tatatattag ggaggggtaa gtatgaaaaa tcaattaaat
     1321 gaaaatcata aaaaggttgt attttttgga gtaggtgctg taggagctac ttttgcagaa
     1381 caatttttta actctaaata tgattttaaa attctttgtg ataatgaaag aaagaaaaga
     1441 tatttagaag aaggatttat aataaatgga aaaaggtatg attttaatta tgtaactaaa
     1501 gatgagtata aacaagaggc tgattttata attataggtc taaaatataa taatttaaaa
     1561 gaaaatataa aagaattaga tggattagtt ggaaaaaata cagttataat gtctctgcta
     1621 aatggagttg atagcgaaga gataatagga gaaagatttg gaattggaaa aatggtatat
     1681 tcatatgtta ccaatataga tgcaaagaaa atcaataata atattataca cactactaat
     1741 gggataattg tatttggtaa caaagataat agtgaagata gaaaaactaa tataataact
     1801 gaagtctttg atgatgtaaa tatagaatat attttatcaa aagatattca acgagatatg
     1861 tggtggaagt acatggttaa tattggtgta aatcaaactt cagctatact tggtgcacct
     1921 tatggagttt ttcagagttc tgagcattta agagaattag caaaatctgc aatgagggaa
     1981 gttgttgcta tagcacaagc aaaagacata tctcttacag aagatgatgt tgaaaattca
     2041 ttacatagaa tactagaaca ttcaaaagaa ggaagaacat caatgcttct cgagctagca
     2101 taaaaataag aagcctgcat ttgcaggctt cttattttta tggtacgtat aatttaaagg
     2161 gttatggctg tatatagtca taacccttat atttcattaa ttaaagttaa attttgtata
     2221 ttcaaaaagc tcttgatatt tacggcagag ccaccatata gagatgcctc agaccctaat
     2281 gatgaaattt ctatatttat tcctttgtta aaagagctaa ctaacatatc ttttgtaatc
     2341 tgtaatatct cagggatatc actaattatt tggctattta aatatattat ttcaggagca
     2401 taagttgtaa tagcattatt tatagctatt gttaagtaac tacaaaactc atgaataact
     2461 ttttggcatt ctggttatct tcataatata gttgctttac tatatcagaa tctattttag
     2521 gaatattttc taaagaagaa agctgttcaa ataccttttt ttctgaacaa tactgttcta
     2581 aacagccacg atttccacaa ggacatagtt taccattagg catgatgata gtgtgaccaa
     2641 tttctccact cataccattt ctgccactat ataatttatt atttattata atgcctgaac
     2701 caaatccact gtgaatactg agactaagta gtgagttatg tacagttgaa aaagtattct
     2761 cagctaaagc tgttaagttt gcttcatttt ctatgtgaat aggaaagtca tactttttgc
     2821 taaggatgct atataagtca atctcattaa gattgtaata tggagtaaac aatactttat
     2881 tttcacaagt aatcccatgt atagccaaag taagaccaat taccttataa ggagtgtcta
     2941 ttttggatat gttataacta tttataattt catctatcaa ttgtataaca ttgtctttac
     3001 ttacttgtat atctgttaat ttcttagaat ttataatagt tccatctaag taagatagag
     3061 aagaaaatat atagtcgtat ccaatgtcca tacttaaaga aatccctgca catttattaa
     3121 atactaataa tatgggtttt cttccgccac tatgagtact atttccaatt cctatttcat
     3181 gaactagaga ttcatcaata agttttttgg taatagcgga tatagttgct ttattcaatc
     3241 ctatagtaga agctatactt gccctagaaa taggaccatt ttttataatt tgttcaagta
     3301 ccaatctttc attcatttct cgaatagtgt atttatcagt aaccaatttg atattcctcc
     3361 ttaaaataat attgtaatac tttttacaca aaaataaaag gttattttgc attgacaaag
     3421 ataattaaat attttattat tagttcataa gttagtttaa tatactaaca aaaataaagc
     3481 aagtaaaata tacctaaaat ataaaaaaat taggatagga aaacgatagt tatgaagtgg
     3541 cattcaagga gggtaaagag gagagttaat taaatggata aaaaatatag tataggatta
     3601 gatataggaa caaatagtgt aggatgggca gtaataactg atgaatataa agtaccaagt
     3661 aaaaaattta aagtattagg aaatacagat agacatagta taaaaaaaaa tttaataggt
     3721 gcattacttt ttgatagtgg tgaaacagca gaagcaacaa gacttaaaag aacagcaaga
     3781 agaagatata ctagaagaaa aaatagaata tgttatttac aagaaatatt tagtaatgaa
     3841 atggcaaaag tagatgatag tttttttcat agattagaag aaagtttttt agtagaagaa
     3901 gataaaaaac acgaaagaca tccaatattt ggaaatatag tagatgaagt agcatatcat
     3961 gaaaaatatc caacaatata tcatttaaga aaaaaacttg tagatagtac agataaagca
     4021 gatttaagac ttatatatct tgcattagca catatgataa aatttagagg acattttctt
     4081 atagaaggtg atttaaatcc agataatagt gatgtagata aactttttat acaattagta
     4141 caaacatata atcaattatt tgaagaaaat ccaataaatg caagtggtgt agatgcaaaa
     4201 gcaatattaa gtgcaagatt aagtaaaagt agaagattag aaaatcttat agcacaatta
     4261 cctggagaaa aaaaaaatgg attatttggt aatcttatag ctttaagttt aggattaaca
     4321 ccaaatttta aatcaaattt tgatcttgca gaagatgcaa aacttcaatt aagtaaagat
     4381 acatatgatg atgatttaga taatttactt gcacaaatag gtgatcaata tgcagattta
     4441 tttcttgcag caaaaaatct ttctgatgca atacttttaa gtgatatact tagagtaaat
     4501 acagaaataa caaaagcacc attatctgca agtatgataa aaagatatga tgaacatcat
     4561 caagatttaa cattacttaa agcattagta agacaacaat taccagaaaa atataaagaa
     4621 attttttttg atcaaagtaa aaatggatat gcaggatata tagatggtgg tgcaagtcaa
     4681 gaagaatttt ataaatttat taaaccaata ttagaaaaaa tggatggaac agaagaatta
     4741 ttagtaaaac ttaatagaga agatttactt agaaaacaaa gaacatttga taatggaagt
     4801 ataccacatc aaatacattt aggtgaatta catgcaatat taagaagaca agaagatttt
     4861 tatccatttc ttaaagataa tagagaaaaa attgaaaaaa tacttacatt tagaatacca
     4921 tattatgtag gaccattagc aagaggaaat agtagatttg cttggatgac aagaaaaagt
     4981 gaagaaacaa taacaccatg gaattttgaa gaagtagtag ataaaggagc atctgcacaa
     5041 agttttatag aaagaatgac aaattttgat aaaaatcttc caaatgaaaa agtattacca
     5101 aaacatagtt tattatatga atattttaca gtatataatg aattaacaaa agtaaaatat
     5161 gtaacagaag gtatgagaaa accagcattt ttaagtggtg aacaaaaaaa agctatagta
     5221 gatttattat ttaaaacaaa tagaaaagta acagtaaaac aattaaaaga agattatttt
     5281 aaaaaaattg aatgttttga tagtgtagaa atatctggtg tagaagatag atttaatgca
     5341 agtttaggaa catatcatga tttacttaaa ataataaagg ataaagattt tttagataat
     5401 gaagaaaatg aagatatttt agaagatata gtattaacat taactttatt tgaagataga
     5461 gaaatgatag aagaaagatt aaaaacttat gctcatttat ttgatgataa agtaatgaaa
     5521 caacttaaaa gaagaagata tacaggttgg ggaagattaa gtagaaaact tataaatgga
     5581 ataagagata aacaaagtgg aaaaacaata ttagattttc ttaaaagtga tggatttgca
     5641 aatagaaatt ttatgcaatt aatacatgat gatagtttaa catttaaaga agatattcaa
     5701 aaagcacaag taagtggaca aggtgatagt ttacatgaac atatagcaaa tttagcagga
     5761 tctccagcaa taaaaaaagg tatattacaa acagtaaaag tagttgatga attagtaaaa
     5821 gtaatgggta gacataaacc agaaaatata gttatagaaa tggcaagaga aaatcaaaca
     5881 acacaaaaag gacaaaaaaa tagtagagaa agaatgaaaa gaatagaaga aggtataaaa
     5941 gaattaggaa gtcaaatact taaagaacat ccagtagaaa atacacaact tcaaaatgaa
     6001 aaactttatt tatattattt acaaaatgga agagatatgt atgtagatca agaattagat
     6061 ataaatagat taagtgatta tgatgtagat catatagtac cacaaagttt tcttaaagat
     6121 gattctatag ataataaagt attaacaaga tctgataaaa atagaggtaa aagtgataat
     6181 gtaccaagtg aagaagttgt aaaaaaaatg aaaaattatt ggagacaatt acttaatgca
     6241 aaacttataa cacaaagaaa atttgataat cttacaaaag cagaaagagg tggattatct
     6301 gaattagata aagctggatt tataaaaaga caattagtag aaactagaca aataacaaaa
     6361 catgtagcac aaatattaga tagtagaatg aatacaaaat atgatgaaaa tgataagctt
     6421 ataagagaag taaaagttat aacattaaaa agtaaattag taagtgattt tagaaaagat
     6481 tttcaatttt ataaagtaag agaaataaat aattatcatc atgcacatga tgcatatctt
     6541 aatgcagtag taggaacagc attaataaaa aaatatccta aattagaatc tgaatttgta
     6601 tatggagatt ataaagtata tgatgtaaga aaaatgatag caaaaagtga acaagaaata
     6661 ggaaaagcaa cagcaaagta ctttttttat tctaatataa tgaatttttt taagacagaa
     6721 ataactttag caaatggtga aataagaaaa agacctttaa tagaaactaa tggtgaaaca
     6781 ggtgaaatag tatgggataa aggtagagat tttgcaacag taagaaaagt attaagtatg
     6841 ccacaagtaa atatagtaaa aaaaacagaa gtacaaactg gaggatttag taaagaaagt
     6901 atacttccaa aaagaaattc agataaactt attgcaagaa aaaaagattg ggatccaaaa
     6961 aaatatggtg gatttgatag tccaacagta gcatatagtg tattagtagt agcaaaagta
     7021 gaaaaaggta aatctaaaaa acttaaaagt gtaaaagaat tacttggaat aacaataatg
     7081 gaaagaagta gttttgaaaa aaatcctatt gattttttag aagcaaaagg atataaagaa
     7141 gttaaaaaag atttaataat aaaacttcca aaatattctt tatttgaatt agaaaatgga
     7201 agaaaaagaa tgttagcaag tgctggtgaa ttacaaaaag gtaatgaatt agcattacca
     7261 tctaaatatg taaattttct ttatttagca agtcattatg aaaaacttaa aggatctcct
     7321 gaagataatg aacaaaaaca attatttgta gaacaacata aacattattt agatgaaata
     7381 attgaacaaa taagtgaatt ttctaaaaga gtaatattag cagacgcaaa tttagataaa
     7441 gtattatctg cttataataa acatagagat aaaccaataa gagaacaagc agaaaatata
     7501 atacatcttt ttacattaac aaatttaggt gcaccagcag catttaaata ttttgataca
     7561 acaatagata gaaaaagata tacaagtaca aaagaagtat tagacgcaac attaatacat
     7621 caaagtataa caggattata tgaaacaaga atagatttat ctcaattagg tggtgattaa
     7681 aagcttggca ctggccgtcg ttttacaacg tcgtgactgg gaaaaccctg gcgttaccca
     7741 acttaatcgc cttgcagcac atcccccttt cgccagctgg cgtaatagcg aagaggcccg
     7801 caccgatcgc ccttcccaac agttgcgcag cctgaatggc gaatggcgct agcataaaaa
     7861 taagaagcct gcatttgcag gcttcttatt tttatggcgc gcccgccctt aagtctaaaa
     7921 attaggggag atgtaaggat ttgggaaaaa tagaagatgt tataatcata aatatggtat
     7981 tcgtaggctt aaagtcaaaa aggaggtgaa atataaatag atttttagct aaattaagta
     8041 agaaatagga ggagatttat tgaacaaaaa attagaaaaa ccatttgtat ataagagaga
     8101 gtacgatttg actggatatg atgttgaaat tttacaaaaa tatgagttag aacaagcaat
     8161 atatgtttat gttgggagta gttgtgcata taacatgaga gctagaagta gtaaatggag
     8221 ataccatata agaacaaata ataagtctat atgttgtaac attaaaaatt ttatacataa
     8281 cttggaattg ttttataaaa tggaattaaa gttgtcagat aatattatta atgataagct
     8341 atactatagc aatatagcag agtttgaaga atttgaaaca ctagaaaaag ctagagaggt
     8401 agaaagtact attataagtc aatatcaatt tttagattct ataaatcaca tgttaaaaca
     8461 aaaaataatt ttattgagta ataaggatag tgtgttaaac ataactaaaa atggaaatac
     8521 aaattatttg aaagtaaaaa ataaatacat agaaaaacat aagaacaagc caataatgag
     8581 ataccatatc aactgtcaat tcaatacaga tggaagtgtc aaaagtatta cacaggagtt
     8641 tgaaccaata ttggaattaa acaaaaaaaa taccctaagc cgaccaagca gagtattttt
     8701 aaaataatat tttaagataa caacaaaatg agataatact actagacaat gacaactcaa
     8761 ctaccaattg agtttatgga gctaccaact ccaatatcgg tctaactgat taagtatctg
     8821 tagttatata ataatattgc tatcaatttt agcatcttaa caatattatt atacatacta
     8881 agctaaaatt attcaatagt tgtaaaagtt gattagtcaa taagtatata tttaatgtag
     8941 tgttatctct taaaaaaact agataaggag ataataaata tatggaacaa ttagattcaa
     9001 aatataagtt gaaaaaattt ctaatggcag tatttagaga tggtatagga caaggaaata
     9061 atcttattga taatgaatat gttagagtat ttcaaaataa taaaagtaat agtaaacaat
     9121 tagaactcgg agaagaattt aaagaatata gtaaaacaac tttttttaaa aatatagatg
     9181 atatagtaga atttaccttc gcaaaaaata tttattatga aaatacattt tttaacctat
     9241 gtactactga tggaaaagca ggaaccaatg aaaacttaat aaatagatat gcattaggat
     9301 ttgattttga caaaaaagaa ttaggacaag gttttaatta taaagatata attaatttat
     9361 ttactaagat aggattacat tatcatatcc tagttgatag tggaaatgga ttccatgttt
     9421 atgtgctaat taataaaact aataacatta agttagtatc agaagttaca aatacattaa
     9481 taaataaatt gggtgcagat aaacaagcaa atttatctac tcaagtatta agagtacctt
     9541 atacatataa tattaaaaat actactaaac aagtaaaaat aatacaccaa gacaaaaata
     9601 tatatagata tgacatagaa aagttagcta aaaaatattg caaagatgta aaaacagtag
     9661 gtaatactaa tacaaaatat atattagata gtaagctacc aaattgtata gtagatattt
     9721 taaaaaatgg tagtaaagat ggacataaaa acctagattt gcaaaaaata gttgtgactt
     9781 taagattgag gaataaaagt ttaagtcaag taatatccgt tgctagagaa tggaactata
     9841 tatcacaaaa tagtctttca aatagtgagc tagaatatca agtcaagtat atgtatgaga
     9901 aacttaaaac ggttaatttt ggttgtactg gttgtgagtt taatagtgat tgttggaata
     9961 aaatagaatc agattttata tatagtgatg aagatacttt gttcaatatg ccacataagc
    10021 actcaaagga tttgaaatat aagaatagga aaggggttaa aataatgact ggtaatcaat
    10081 tgtttatcta taatgtgtta cttaacaata aagatagaga attaaacata gacgatataa
    10141 tggagctgat aacctataaa cgtaagaaga aagttaaaaa cattgttatg agtgaaaaga
    10201 cattaagaga aacattaaaa gaacttcaac ataatgatta tattacaaaa acaaaaggtg
    10261 ttacaaagct aggaataaaa gatacataca atgtaaaaga agttagatgt aatatagata
    10321 aacaatatac tattagttac tttgttacca tggcagtaat ttggggaata atttcaactg
    10381 aagaattaag attatatact cacatgagat ataagcaaga tttattggtc aaagatgata
    10441 aaataaaagg aaatatatta agaattaatc aagaggaatt agcaaaagat ttaggagtaa
    10501 cacagcaaag aatttcaaat atgatagaat ctttattaga tactaaaatt ttagatgtat
    10561 gggaaactaa aataaatgat agaggattta tgtactatac atatagatta aacaagtaga
    10621 tttttgatag gattagaatt gattttctag tcctattttt atgcaaaaaa actaattaat
    10681 aaaaatttct tttggtaaaa taattgtacg agaattgcaa aaaaaaaatg gcatcaaagt
    10741 attgaaatta agccgtttta aaaatttctt ttggtaaaat aattctacat atatatgtag
    10801 tatatatata tatgtttttt agagaatgta taactagaat atagagctag aatatagaga
    10861 atgtataact agaatataga gctagaatat agagaatgta taactagaat atagagctag
    10921 aatatagaga atgtataact agaatataga gctagaatat agagaatgta taactagaat
    10981 atagagctag aatatagaga atgtataact agaatataga gctagaatat agagaatgta
    11041 taactagaat atagagctag aatcctaatt agtaggtgct tttttaaaac aagttaaaaa
    11101 tcaaaaatag tattagtaag cattggaaat gctagattct aaaatagaaa agtaaaaaat
    11161 tggtgcacta tctaaactta tctatatcgc tttttccgtc gtttggttct ctagttacga
    11221 tacaggggat atgcttatat tgagttatag tactaatcag tgcttaatat agttaataaa
    11281 attatagtta ccatagttta gtaactatga tgtatgttag ttagaaactt gcatttcggc
    11341 cggccagtgg gcaagttgaa aaattcacaa aaatgtggta taatatcttt gttcattaga
    11401 gcgataaact tgaatttgag agggaactta gatggtattt gaaaaaattg ataaaaatag
    11461 ttggaacaga aaagagtatt ttgaccacta ctttgcaagt gtaccttgta cctacagcat
    11521 gaccgttaaa gtggatatca cacaaataaa ggaaaaggga atgaaactat atcctgcaat
    11581 gctttattat attgcaatga ttgtaaaccg ccattcagag tttaggacgg caatcaatca
    11641 agatggtgaa ttggggatat atgatgagat gataccaagc tatacaatat ttcacaatga
    11701 tactgaaaca ttttccagcc tttggactga gtgtaagtct gactttaaat catttttagc
    11761 agattatgaa agtgatacgc aacggtatgg aaacaatcat agaatggaag gaaagccaaa
    11821 tgctccggaa aacattttta atgtatctat gataccgtgg tcaaccttcg atggctttaa
    11881 tctgaatttg cagaaaggat atgattattt gattcctatt tttactatgg ggaaatatta
    11941 taaagaagat aacaaaatta tacttccttt ggcaattcaa gttcatcacg cagtatgtga
    12001 cggatttcac atttgccgtt ttgtaaacga attgcaggaa ttgataaata gttaacttca
    12061 ggtttgtctg taactaaaaa caagtattta agcaaaaaca tcgtagaaat acggtgtttt
    12121 ttgttaccct aagtttcata aaaataagaa gcctgcaaat gcaggcttct tatttttatg
    12181 gtttaaacgg ttttagctgg gatatcggca aaacaagcaa atactactat agaagcagtt
    12241 aaaagggcta ttttttataa tctggagcat agacaagaag ttagagaagc aattaaaaaa
    12301 gaaaatataa gaaaaattct tattattggg acatcaaaaa aaatggttaa tcaaattgta
    12361 gagagattgt caattggaag ggtctgtaag tttataaata tacaagatat aagtactaaa
    12421 tatgaaatag aaatagcaaa acaagctaga aaagaaggaa atcatgtaat tcctgttcca
    12481 gccgttgaga taaaaagtat ggcaagtggt ctcagtataa attctttgaa gagacttttt
    12541 agaaaaggaa ataataggaa tatggtagtt ttagaaaaaa caattataag accaactttt
    12601 agttatatag gaaagtttta tattagtgct gatgtaatta aacagattat tgaatatgaa
    12661 gtatacaact ttggaagcat tgatagaata aataaaatca atatagagaa ttgcaataat
    12721 tttatgaata tttttgtaag tataaatatc aatgatttag aaactataaa aaaaattgaa
    12781 gacatacaac agacaataaa aaagtctatt gagaaaatga ctttagttaa tgtacaaaaa
    12841 atagatatta acattcataa aattaaaaaa ataaacttcc tccaatgtta aaaaataaac
    12901 tgagaaaatg atatactaat ttgcaataaa gtgtgctata attaaactgt aaaggtaccg
    12961 aaaagtgatg cattgttggg ttttagagct agaaatagca agttaaaata aggctagtcc
    13021 gttatcaact tgaaaaagtg gcaccgagtc ggtgcttttt ttctatggag aaatctagat
    13081 cagcatgatg tctgactaga cgcgtaagct ctgcaactat ttttagatgg ttgcagagct
    13141 tatttttatt ttttattaaa ctcctttttg ataatctcat gaccaaaatc ccttaacgtg
    13201 agttttcgtt ccactgagcg tcagaccccg tagaaaagat caaaggatct tcttgagatc
    13261 ctttttttct gcgcgtaatc tgctgcttgc aaacaaaaaa accaccgcta ccagcggtgg
    13321 tttgtttgcc ggatcaagag ctaccaactc tttttccgaa ggtaactggc ttcagcagag
    13381 cgcagatacc aaatactgtt cttctagtgt agccgtagtt aggccaccac ttcaagaact
    13441 ctgtagcacc gcctacatac ctcgctctgc taatcctgtt accagtggct gctgccagtg
    13501 gcgataagtc gtgtcttacc gggttggact caagacgata gttaccggat aaggcgcagc
    13561 ggtcgggctg aacggggggt tcgtgcacac agcccagctt ggagcgaacg acctacaccg
    13621 aactgagata cctacagcgt gagctatgag aaagcgccac gcttcccgaa gggagaaagg
    13681 cggacaggta tccggtaagc ggcagggtcg gaacaggaga gcgcacgagg gagcttccag
    13741 ggggaaacgc ctggtatctt tatagtcctg tcgggtttcg ccacctctga cttgagcgtc
    13801 gatttttgtg atgctcgtca ggggggcgga gcctatggaa aaacgccagc aacgcggcct
    13861 ttttacggtt cctggccttt tgctggcctt ttgctcacat gttctttcct gcgttatccc
    13921 ctgattctgt ggataaccgt attaccgcct ttgagtgagc tgataccgct cgccgcagcc
    13981 gaacgaccga gcgcagcgag tcagtgagcg aggaagcgga agagcgccca atacgcaggg
    14041 ccctaacatc ttctattttt cccaaatcct tacatctccc ctaattttta gacttaaggg
    14101 cgaattccaa aggacgaata tgtcgcctaa agcataatgc tctgaataag aatagaaacc
    14161 atagtcctca tgaagaaaat aggacagttt cagttgtaag atgttttcga ccacctgctg
    14221 tacgtctgtt gtcggaaagc gaatccttac ataatcaaac agcatttcaa ggggagcgtc
    14281 gggattgaag cgttccagag cttcccaaag ggactgctgt aaatcctctg atggcttgac
    14341 ttttcctgtt tcaatatcgc ttagatactg ccttgtaata ccagtcgcaa cagctaaacg
    14401 gttttgagat agtccataag ccaagcgttt ttcttttaaa tgctgtaacc aagtttgttc
    14461 attcagtaaa aatccctcca atcaaaaagg cgtatgtcaa cttttaaagc ccatttgaca
    14521 tacgctgaaa ttttgtaaat cccttgtaac caaaggattt tctaatgttt ttttgactgt
    14581 ttcctgtcga tttgtacccc cctgttagat acggggggtt aagtgctggc gtggctattg
    14641 ccacaccagc cagcaagatc agtccacacc tgcgacttcc gcttcgcacg tcgcctgcgt
    14701 ggactgtctg ctgttggata actttttaat ttcctccaag aaatcatatc cttttggtac
    14761 aaggggagta taaaagaatt ctgcagatta cctaataatt tatctacatt ccctttaggg
    14821 gccc
//
