LOCUS       pKM197 14833 bp ds-DNA circular 24-AUG-2019
DEFINITION  .
FEATURES             Location/Qualifiers
     CDS             11433..12056
                     /label="catP"
                     /ApEinfo_revcolor=#d59687
                     /ApEinfo_fwdcolor=#d59687
     rep_origin      complement(10826..11065)
                     /label="oriV"
                     /ApEinfo_revcolor=#c7b0e3
                     /ApEinfo_fwdcolor=#c7b0e3
     misc_feature    12977..13096
                     /label="gRNA sequence"
                     /ApEinfo_revcolor=#b1ff67
                     /ApEinfo_fwdcolor=#b1ff67
     terminator      7855..7896
                     /label="Cpa fdx terminator"
                     /ApEinfo_revcolor=#d59687
                     /ApEinfo_fwdcolor=#d59687
     gene            89..1088
                     /label="1 kb upstream of pyrE"
                     /ApEinfo_revcolor=#b4abac
                     /ApEinfo_fwdcolor=#b4abac
     CDS             14099..14790
                     /label="oriTtn916"
                     /ApEinfo_revcolor=#b7e6d7
                     /ApEinfo_fwdcolor=#b7e6d7
     terminator      12134..12177
                     /label="opuCC Terminator"
                     /ApEinfo_revcolor=#9eafd2
                     /ApEinfo_fwdcolor=#9eafd2
     promoter        12186..12950
                     /label="gdh promoter"
                     /ApEinfo_revcolor=#f58a5e
                     /ApEinfo_fwdcolor=#f58a5e
     CDS             8983..10620
                     /label="repA"
                     /ApEinfo_revcolor=#b1ff67
                     /ApEinfo_fwdcolor=#b1ff67
     gene            1089..2088
                     /label="1 kb downstream of pyrE"
                     /ApEinfo_revcolor=#faac61
                     /ApEinfo_fwdcolor=#faac61
     gene            3575..7681
                     /label="codon-optimized cas9"
                     /ApEinfo_revcolor=#85dae9
                     /ApEinfo_fwdcolor=#85dae9
     misc_feature    complement(2187..3413)
                     /label="xylR"
                     /ApEinfo_revcolor=#b1ff67
                     /ApEinfo_fwdcolor=#b1ff67
     misc_feature    12957..12976
                     /label="pyrE targeting sequence"
                     /ApEinfo_revcolor=#c6c9d1
                     /ApEinfo_fwdcolor=#c6c9d1
     misc_feature    3414..3554
                     /label="promoter"
                     /ApEinfo_revcolor=#d59687
                     /ApEinfo_fwdcolor=#d59687
     misc_feature    complement(2100..2141)
                     /label="Cpa fdx terminator"
                     /ApEinfo_revcolor=#85dae9
                     /ApEinfo_fwdcolor=#85dae9
     stem_loop       13097..13154
                     /label="u1 terminator"
                     /ApEinfo_revcolor=#ffef86
                     /ApEinfo_fwdcolor=#ffef86
     terminator      9..62
                     /label="CD0164 terminator"
                     /ApEinfo_revcolor=#9eafd2
                     /ApEinfo_fwdcolor=#9eafd2
     CDS             8061..8708
                     /label="orfB"
                     /ApEinfo_revcolor=#f8d3a9
                     /ApEinfo_fwdcolor=#f8d3a9
     rep_origin      13286..13831
                     /label="ColE1 RNA II"
                     /ApEinfo_revcolor=#f58a5e
                     /ApEinfo_fwdcolor=#f58a5e
ORIGIN
        1 cctgcaggat aaaaaaattg tagataaatt ttataaaata gttttatcta caattttttt
       61 atcaggaaac agctatgacc gcggccgcga cgtgattttt aatgggtaat ttaagtgtga
      121 aatttggaag tgtagaattt aaaaatccag taataatggc gtctggaact tttggatttg
      181 gaaaagaata taatgagatt tatgatatac aaaaacttgg tggtataagt agcaagggtc
      241 ttactttaaa taaaaaacct ggtaacaatg gtatgagagt tcatgagaca ccatccggta
      301 tgatgaatag tgttgggctt gaaaaccctg gagttcaagg atttatagac tatgaattac
      361 ctttttttag taaactagac ttagtcagaa tagctaatgt tggaggtggg acattagaag
      421 actacttatt aggggttcaa atgttaaatg acaagcctat agacattatt gaattaaata
      481 tatcttgccc aaatgtcaaa gctggtggaa tggcttttgg tataaaaaat gaagtggcaa
      541 gagaagttgt tcgtgaggta agaaacataa cgaaactgcc tttagtaata aaattatcac
      601 ccaatgcaga agatattgta ggaatggcaa aagtttgtga agaagaaggt gctgatggag
      661 tttcattagt taatactttt aaagcaatgg caattgatat aaaaaataga agaccagtat
      721 ttgaaaatgt atatgctgga ttatctggac cagctataaa acctatagct ttgagaatgg
      781 tacatgaagt gtgtaaaaat gtaaatatac ctgtaatggg aatgggcgga ataactaaag
      841 ccacagatgc tatagagttt ataatggcag gagctacttg tatccaagtt ggaactgcaa
      901 attttatgaa tcctagaata ggtattgaaa taatagatgg gattaatgaa tttatggata
      961 gagaaggaat aaaaagttta gacgaaataa gaggaattat ataaggtaga ataaatagta
     1021 ttttaaagat aaaaaatata gattaaataa acaataattt tataacatta acatggagga
     1081 aaaataatta aaaacttaat tatttatagt gttacttaaa aaatgtaaat tttttagagt
     1141 aaaaatttgt aatataacat ataacttaaa aataaaaagc agttagcctt ataaatgaag
     1201 gttagctgtt ttttttgtta aaaatatatt tacaaaataa gagatagtag cagtacaata
     1261 taagtataag gtaaaagtat tatatattag ggaggggtaa gtatgaaaaa tcaattaaat
     1321 gaaaatcata aaaaggttgt attttttgga gtaggtgctg taggagctac ttttgcagaa
     1381 caatttttta actctaaata tgattttaaa attctttgtg ataatgaaag aaagaaaaga
     1441 tatttagaag aaggatttat aataaatgga aaaaggtatg attttaatta tgtaactaaa
     1501 gatgagtata aacaagaggc tgattttata attataggtc taaaatataa taatttaaaa
     1561 gaaaatataa aagaattaga tggattagtt ggaaaaaata cagttataat gtctctgcta
     1621 aatggagttg atagcgaaga gataatagga gaaagatttg gaattggaaa aatggtatat
     1681 tcatatgtta ccaatataga tgcaaagaaa atcaataata atattataca cactactaat
     1741 gggataattg tatttggtaa caaagataat agtgaagata gaaaaactaa tataataact
     1801 gaagtctttg atgatgtaaa tatagaatat attttatcaa aagatattca acgagatatg
     1861 tggtggaagt acatggttaa tattggtgta aatcaaactt cagctatact tggtgcacct
     1921 tatggagttt ttcagagttc tgagcattta agagaattag caaaatctgc aatgagggaa
     1981 gttgttgcta tagcacaagc aaaagacata tctcttacag aagatgatgt tgaaaattca
     2041 ttacatagaa tactagaaca ttcaaaagaa ggaagaacat caatgcttCT CGAGCTAGCA
     2101 TAAAAATAAG AAGCCTGCAT TTGCAGGCTT CTTATTTTTA TGGTACGTAT AATTTAAAGG
     2161 GTTATGGCTG TATATAGTCA TAACCCTTAT ATTTCATTAA TTAAAGTTAA ATTTTGTATA
     2221 TTCAAAAAGC TCTTGATATT TACGGCAGAG CCACCATATA GAGATGCCTC AGACCCTAAT
     2281 GATGAAATTT CTATATTTAT TCCTTTGTTA AAAGAGCTAA CTAACATATC TTTTGTAATC
     2341 TGTAATATCT CAGGGATATC ACTAATTATT TGGCTATTTA AATATATTAT TTCAGGAGCA
     2401 TAAGTTGTAA TAGCATTATT TATAGCTATT GTTAAGTAAC TACAAAACTC ATGAATAACT
     2461 TTTTTGGCAT TCTGGTTATC TTCATAATAT AGTTGCTTTA CTATATCAGA ATCTATTTTA
     2521 GGAATATTTT CTAAAGAAGA AAGCTGTTCA AATACCTTTT TTTCTGAACA ATACTGTTCT
     2581 AAACAGCCAC GATTTCCACA AGGACATAGT TTACCATTAG GCATGATGAT AGTGTGACCA
     2641 ATTTCTCCAC TCATACCATT TCTGCCACTA TATAATTTAT TATTTATTAT AATGCCTGAA
     2701 CCAAATCCAC TGTGAATACT GAGACTAAGT AGTGAGTTAT GTACAGTTGA AAAAGTATTC
     2761 TCAGCTAAAG CTGTTAAGTT TGCTTCATTT TCTATGTGAA TAGGAAAGTC ATACTTTTTG
     2821 CTAAGGATGC TATATAAGTC AATCTCATTA AGATTGTAAT ATGGAGTAAA CAATACTTTA
     2881 TTTTCACAAG TAATCCCATG TATAGCCAAA GTAAGACCAA TTACCTTATA AGGAGTGTCT
     2941 ATTTTGGATA TGTTATAACT ATTTATAATT TCATCTATCA ATTGTATAAC ATTGTCTTTA
     3001 CTTACTTGTA TATCTGTTAA TTTCTTAGAA TTTATAATAG TTCCATCTAA GTAAGATAGA
     3061 GAAGAAAATA TATAGTCGTA TCCAATGTCC ATACTTAAAG AAATCCCTGC ACATTTATTA
     3121 AATACTAATA ATATGGGTTT TCTTCCGCCA CTATGAGTAC TATTTCCAAT TCCTATTTCA
     3181 TGAACTAGAG ATTCATCAAT AAGTTTTTTG GTAATAGCGG ATATAGTTGC TTTATTCAAT
     3241 CCTATAGTAG AAGCTATACT TGCCCTAGAA ATAGGACCAT TTTTTATAAT TTGTTCAAGT
     3301 ACCAATCTTT CATTCATTTC TCGAATAGTG TATTTATCAG TAACCAATTT GATATTCCTC
     3361 CTTAAAATAA TATTGTAATA CTTTTTACAC AAAAATAAAA GGTTATTTTG CATTGACAAA
     3421 GATAATTAAA TATTTTATTA TTAGTTCATA AGTTAGTTTA ATATACTAAC AAAAATAAAG
     3481 CAAGTAAAAT ATACCTAAAA TATAAAAAAA TTAGGATAGG AAAACGATAG TTATGAAGTG
     3541 GCATTCAAGG AGGGTAAAGA GGAGAGttaa ttaaATGGAT AAAAAATATA GTATAGGATT
     3601 AGATATAGGA ACAAATAGTG TAGGATGGGC AGTAATAACT GATGAATATA AAGTACCAAG
     3661 TAAAAAATTT AAAGTATTAG GAAATACAGA TAGACATAGT ATAAAAAAAA ATTTAATAGG
     3721 TGCATTACTT TTTGATAGTG GTGAAACAGC AGAAGCAACA AGACTTAAAA GAACAGCAAG
     3781 AAGAAGATAT ACTAGAAGAA AAAATAGAAT ATGTTATTTA CAAGAAATAT TTAGTAATGA
     3841 AATGGCAAAA GTAGATGATA GTTTTTTTCA TAGATTAGAA GAAAGTTTTT TAGTAGAAGA
     3901 AGATAAAAAA CACGAAAGAC ATCCAATATT TGGAAATATA GTAGATGAAG TAGCATATCA
     3961 TGAAAAATAT CCAACAATAT ATCATTTAAG AAAAAAACTT GTAGATAGTA CAGATAAAGC
     4021 AGATTTAAGA CTTATATATC TTGCATTAGC ACATATGATA AAATTTAGAG GACATTTTCT
     4081 TATAGAAGGT GATTTAAATC CAGATAATAG TGATGTAGAT AAACTTTTTA TACAATTAGT
     4141 ACAAACATAT AATCAATTAT TTGAAGAAAA TCCAATAAAT GCAAGTGGTG TAGATGCAAA
     4201 AGCAATATTA AGTGCAAGAT TAAGTAAAAG TAGAAGATTA GAAAATCTTA TAGCACAATT
     4261 ACCTGGAGAA AAAAAAAATG GATTATTTGG TAATCTTATA GCTTTAAGTT TAGGATTAAC
     4321 ACCAAATTTT AAATCAAATT TTGATCTTGC AGAAGATGCA AAACTTCAAT TAAGTAAAGA
     4381 TACATATGAT GATGATTTAG ATAATTTACT TGCACAAATA GGTGATCAAT ATGCAGATTT
     4441 ATTTCTTGCA GCAAAAAATC TTTCTGATGC AATACTTTTA AGTGATATAC TTAGAGTAAA
     4501 TACAGAAATA ACAAAAGCAC CATTATCTGC AAGTATGATA AAAAGATATG ATGAACATCA
     4561 TCAAGATTTA ACATTACTTA AAGCATTAGT AAGACAACAA TTACCAGAAA AATATAAAGA
     4621 AATTTTTTTT GATCAAAGTA AAAATGGATA TGCAGGATAT ATAGATGGTG GTGCAAGTCA
     4681 AGAAGAATTT TATAAATTTA TTAAACCAAT ATTAGAAAAA ATGGATGGAA CAGAAGAATT
     4741 ATTAGTAAAA CTTAATAGAG AAGATTTACT TAGAAAACAA AGAACATTTG ATAATGGAAG
     4801 TATACCACAT CAAATACATT TAGGTGAATT ACATGCAATA TTAAGAAGAC AAGAAGATTT
     4861 TTATCCATTT CTTAAAGATA ATAGAGAAAA AATTGAAAAA ATACTTACAT TTAGAATACC
     4921 ATATTATGTA GGACCATTAG CAAGAGGAAA TAGTAGATTT GCTTGGATGA CAAGAAAAAG
     4981 TGAAGAAACA ATAACACCAT GGAATTTTGA AGAAGTAGTA GATAAAGGAG CATCTGCACA
     5041 AAGTTTTATA GAAAGAATGA CAAATTTTGA TAAAAATCTT CCAAATGAAA AAGTATTACC
     5101 AAAACATAGT TTATTATATG AATATTTTAC AGTATATAAT GAATTAACAA AAGTAAAATA
     5161 TGTAACAGAA GGTATGAGAA AACCAGCATT TTTAAGTGGT GAACAAAAAA AAGCTATAGT
     5221 AGATTTATTA TTTAAAACAA ATAGAAAAGT AACAGTAAAA CAATTAAAAG AAGATTATTT
     5281 TAAAAAAATT GAATGTTTTG ATAGTGTAGA AATATCTGGT GTAGAAGATA GATTTAATGC
     5341 AAGTTTAGGA ACATATCATG ATTTACTTAA AATAATAAAG GATAAAGATT TTTTAGATAA
     5401 TGAAGAAAAT GAAGATATTT TAGAAGATAT AGTATTAACA TTAACTTTAT TTGAAGATAG
     5461 AGAAATGATA GAAGAAAGAT TAAAAACTTA TGCTCATTTA TTTGATGATA AAGTAATGAA
     5521 ACAACTTAAA AGAAGAAGAT ATACAGGTTG GGGAAGATTA AGTAGAAAAC TTATAAATGG
     5581 AATAAGAGAT AAACAAAGTG GAAAAACAAT ATTAGATTTT CTTAAAAGTG ATGGATTTGC
     5641 AAATAGAAAT TTTATGCAAT TAATACATGA TGATAGTTTA ACATTTAAAG AAGATATTCA
     5701 AAAAGCACAA GTAAGTGGAC AAGGTGATAG TTTACATGAA CATATAGCAA ATTTAGCAGG
     5761 ATCTCCAGCA ATAAAAAAAG GTATATTACA AACAGTAAAA GTAGTTGATG AATTAGTAAA
     5821 AGTAATGGGT AGACATAAAC CAGAAAATAT AGTTATAGAA ATGGCAAGAG AAAATCAAAC
     5881 AACACAAAAA GGACAAAAAA ATAGTAGAGA AAGAATGAAA AGAATAGAAG AAGGTATAAA
     5941 AGAATTAGGA AGTCAAATAC TTAAAGAACA TCCAGTAGAA AATACACAAC TTCAAAATGA
     6001 AAAACTTTAT TTATATTATT TACAAAATGG AAGAGATATG TATGTAGATC AAGAATTAGA
     6061 TATAAATAGA TTAAGTGATT ATGATGTAGA TCATATAGTA CCACAAAGTT TTCTTAAAGA
     6121 TGATTCTATA GATAATAAAG TATTAACAAG ATCTGATAAA AATAGAGGTA AAAGTGATAA
     6181 TGTACCAAGT GAAGAAGTTG TAAAAAAAAT GAAAAATTAT TGGAGACAAT TACTTAATGC
     6241 AAAACTTATA ACACAAAGAA AATTTGATAA TCTTACAAAA GCAGAAAGAG GTGGATTATC
     6301 TGAATTAGAT AAAGCTGGAT TTATAAAAAG ACAATTAGTA GAAACTAGAC AAATAACAAA
     6361 ACATGTAGCA CAAATATTAG ATAGTAGAAT GAATACAAAA TATGATGAAA ATGATAAGCT
     6421 TATAAGAGAA GTAAAAGTTA TAACATTAAA AAGTAAATTA GTAAGTGATT TTAGAAAAGA
     6481 TTTTCAATTT TATAAAGTAA GAGAAATAAA TAATTATCAT CATGCACATG ATGCATATCT
     6541 TAATGCAGTA GTAGGAACAG CATTAATAAA AAAATATCCT AAATTAGAAT CTGAATTTGT
     6601 ATATGGAGAT TATAAAGTAT ATGATGTAAG AAAAATGATA GCAAAAAGTG AACAAGAAAT
     6661 AGGAAAAGCA ACAGCAAAGT ACTTTTTTTA TTCTAATATA ATGAATTTTT TTAAGACAGA
     6721 AATAACTTTA GCAAATGGTG AAATAAGAAA AAGACCTTTA ATAGAAACTA ATGGTGAAAC
     6781 AGGTGAAATA GTATGGGATA AAGGTAGAGA TTTTGCAACA GTAAGAAAAG TATTAAGTAT
     6841 GCCACAAGTA AATATAGTAA AAAAAACAGA AGTACAAACT GGAGGATTTA GTAAAGAAAG
     6901 TATACTTCCA AAAAGAAATT CAGATAAACT TATTGCAAGA AAAAAAGATT GGGATCCAAA
     6961 AAAATATGGT GGATTTGATA GTCCAACAGT AGCATATAGT GTATTAGTAG TAGCAAAAGT
     7021 AGAAAAAGGT AAATCTAAAA AACTTAAAAG TGTAAAAGAA TTACTTGGAA TAACAATAAT
     7081 GGAAAGAAGT AGTTTTGAAA AAAATCCTAT TGATTTTTTA GAAGCAAAAG GATATAAAGA
     7141 AGTTAAAAAA GATTTAATAA TAAAACTTCC AAAATATTCT TTATTTGAAT TAGAAAATGG
     7201 AAGAAAAAGA ATGTTAGCAA GTGCTGGTGA ATTACAAAAA GGTAATGAAT TAGCATTACC
     7261 ATCTAAATAT GTAAATTTTC TTTATTTAGC AAGTCATTAT GAAAAACTTA AAGGATCTCC
     7321 TGAAGATAAT GAACAAAAAC AATTATTTGT AGAACAACAT AAACATTATT TAGATGAAAT
     7381 AATTGAACAA ATAAGTGAAT TTTCTAAAAG AGTAATATTA GCAGACGCAA ATTTAGATAA
     7441 AGTATTATCT GCTTATAATA AACATAGAGA TAAACCAATA AGAGAACAAG CAGAAAATAT
     7501 AATACATCTT TTTACATTAA CAAATTTAGG TGCACCAGCA GCATTTAAAT ATTTTGATAC
     7561 AACAATAGAT AGAAAAAGAT ATACAAGTAC AAAAGAAGTA TTAGACGCAA CATTAATACA
     7621 TCAAAGTATA ACAGGATTAT ATGAAACAAG AATAGATTTA TCTCAATTAG GTGGTGATTA
     7681 AAAGCTTggc actggccgtc gttttacaac gtcgtgactg ggaaaaccct ggcgttaccc
     7741 aacttaatcg ccttgcagca catccccctt tcgccagctg gcgtaatagc gaagaggccc
     7801 gcaccgatcg cccttcccaa cagttgcgca gcctgaatgg cgaatggcgc tagcataaaa
     7861 ataagaagcc tgcatttgca ggcttcttat ttttatggcg cgcccgccct taagtctaaa
     7921 aattagggga gatgtaagga tttgggaaaa atagaagatg ttataatcat aaatatggta
     7981 ttcgtaggct taaagtcaaa aaggaggtga aatataaata gatttttagc taaattaagt
     8041 aagaaatagg aggagattta ttgaacaaaa aattagaaaa accatttgta tataagagag
     8101 agtacgattt gactggatat gatgttgaaa ttttacaaaa atatgagtta gaacaagcaa
     8161 tatatgttta tgttgggagt agttgtgcat ataacatgag agctagaagt agtaaatgga
     8221 gataccatat aagaacaaat aataagtcta tatgttgtaa cattaaaaat tttatacata
     8281 acttggaatt gttttataaa atggaattaa agttgtcaga taatattatt aatgataagc
     8341 tatactatag caatatagca gagtttgaag aatttgaaac actagaaaaa gctagagagg
     8401 tagaaagtac tattataagt caatatcaat ttttagattc tataaatcac atgttaaaac
     8461 aaaaaataat tttattgagt aataaggata gtgtgttaaa cataactaaa aatggaaata
     8521 caaattattt gaaagtaaaa aataaataca tagaaaaaca taagaacaag ccaataatga
     8581 gataccatat caactgtcaa ttcaatacag atggaagtgt caaaagtatt acacaggagt
     8641 ttgaaccaat attggaatta aacaaaaaaa ataccctaag ccgaccaagc agagtatttt
     8701 taaaataata ttttaagata acaacaaaat gagataatac tactagacaa tgacaactca
     8761 actaccaatt gagtttatgg agctaccaac tccaatatcg gtctaactga ttaagtatct
     8821 gtagttatat aataatattg ctatcaattt tagcatctta acaatattat tatacatact
     8881 aagctaaaat tattcaatag ttgtaaaagt tgattagtca ataagtatat atttaatgta
     8941 gtgttatctc ttaaaaaaac tagataagga gataataaat atatggaaca attagattca
     9001 aaatataagt tgaaaaaatt tctaatggca gtatttagag atggtatagg acaaggaaat
     9061 aatcttattg ataatgaata tgttagagta tttcaaaata ataaaagtaa tagtaaacaa
     9121 ttagaactcg gagaagaatt taaagaatat agtaaaacaa ctttttttaa aaatatagat
     9181 gatatagtag aatttacctt cgcaaaaaat atttattatg aaaatacatt ttttaaccta
     9241 tgtactactg atggaaaagc aggaaccaat gaaaacttaa taaatagata tgcattagga
     9301 tttgattttg acaaaaaaga attaggacaa ggttttaatt ataaagatat aattaattta
     9361 tttactaaga taggattaca ttatcatatc ctagttgata gtggaaatgg attccatgtt
     9421 tatgtgctaa ttaataaaac taataacatt aagttagtat cagaagttac aaatacatta
     9481 ataaataaat tgggtgcaga taaacaagca aatttatcta ctcaagtatt aagagtacct
     9541 tatacatata atattaaaaa tactactaaa caagtaaaaa taatacacca agacaaaaat
     9601 atatatagat atgacataga aaagttagct aaaaaatatt gcaaagatgt aaaaacagta
     9661 ggtaatacta atacaaaata tatattagat agtaagctac caaattgtat agtagatatt
     9721 ttaaaaaatg gtagtaaaga tggacataaa aacctagatt tgcaaaaaat agttgtgact
     9781 ttaagattga ggaataaaag tttaagtcaa gtaatatccg ttgctagaga atggaactat
     9841 atatcacaaa atagtctttc aaatagtgag ctagaatatc aagtcaagta tatgtatgag
     9901 aaacttaaaa cggttaattt tggttgtact ggttgtgagt ttaatagtga ttgttggaat
     9961 aaaatagaat cagattttat atatagtgat gaagatactt tgttcaatat gccacataag
    10021 cactcaaagg atttgaaata taagaatagg aaaggggtta aaataatgac tggtaatcaa
    10081 ttgtttatct ataatgtgtt acttaacaat aaagatagag aattaaacat agacgatata
    10141 atggagctga taacctataa acgtaagaag aaagttaaaa acattgttat gagtgaaaag
    10201 acattaagag aaacattaaa agaacttcaa cataatgatt atattacaaa aacaaaaggt
    10261 gttacaaagc taggaataaa agatacatac aatgtaaaag aagttagatg taatatagat
    10321 aaacaatata ctattagtta ctttgttacc atggcagtaa tttggggaat aatttcaact
    10381 gaagaattaa gattatatac tcacatgaga tataagcaag atttattggt caaagatgat
    10441 aaaataaaag gaaatatatt aagaattaat caagaggaat tagcaaaaga tttaggagta
    10501 acacagcaaa gaatttcaaa tatgatagaa tctttattag atactaaaat tttagatgta
    10561 tgggaaacta aaataaatga tagaggattt atgtactata catatagatt aaacaagtag
    10621 atttttgata ggattagaat tgattttcta gtcctatttt tatgcaaaaa aactaattaa
    10681 taaaaatttc ttttggtaaa ataattgtac gagaattgca aaaaaaaaat ggcatcaaag
    10741 tattgaaatt aagccgtttt aaaaatttct tttggtaaaa taattctaca tatatatgta
    10801 gtatatatat atatgttttt tagagaatgt ataactagaa tatagagcta gaatatagag
    10861 aatgtataac tagaatatag agctagaata tagagaatgt ataactagaa tatagagcta
    10921 gaatatagag aatgtataac tagaatatag agctagaata tagagaatgt ataactagaa
    10981 tatagagcta gaatatagag aatgtataac tagaatatag agctagaata tagagaatgt
    11041 ataactagaa tatagagcta gaatcctaat tagtaggtgc ttttttaaaa caagttaaaa
    11101 atcaaaaata gtattagtaa gcattggaaa tgctagattc taaaatagaa aagtaaaaaa
    11161 ttggtgcact atctaaactt atctatatcg ctttttccgt cgtttggttc tctagttacg
    11221 atacagggga tatgcttata ttgagttata gtactaatca gtgcttaata tagttaataa
    11281 aattatagtt accatagttt agtaactatg atgtatgtta gttagaaact tgcatttcgg
    11341 ccggccagtg ggcaagttga aaaattcaca aaaatgtggt ataatatctt tgttcattag
    11401 agcgataaac ttgaatttga gagggaactt agatggtatt tgaaaaaatt gataaaaata
    11461 gttggaacag aaaagagtat tttgaccact actttgcaag tgtaccttgt acctacagca
    11521 tgaccgttaa agtggatatc acacaaataa aggaaaaggg aatgaaacta tatcctgcaa
    11581 tgctttatta tattgcaatg attgtaaacc gccattcaga gtttaggacg gcaatcaatc
    11641 aagatggtga attggggata tatgatgaga tgataccaag ctatacaata tttcacaatg
    11701 atactgaaac attttccagc ctttggactg agtgtaagtc tgactttaaa tcatttttag
    11761 cagattatga aagtgatacg caacggtatg gaaacaatca tagaatggaa ggaaagccaa
    11821 atgctccgga aaacattttt aatgtatcta tgataccgtg gtcaaccttc gatggcttta
    11881 atctgaattt gcagaaagga tatgattatt tgattcctat ttttactatg gggaaatatt
    11941 ataaagaaga taacaaaatt atacttcctt tggcaattca agttcatcac gcagtatgtg
    12001 acggatttca catttgccgt tttgtaaacg aattgcagga attgataaat agttaacttc
    12061 aggtttgtct gtaactaaaa acaagtattt aagcaaaaac atcgtagaaa tacggtgttt
    12121 tttgttaccc taacataaaa ataagaagcc tgcaaatgca ggcttcttat ttttatgGTT
    12181 TAAACggttt tagctgggat atcggcaaaa caagcaaata ctactataga agcagttaaa
    12241 agggctattt tttataatct ggagcataga caagaagtta gagaagcaat taaaaaagaa
    12301 aatataagaa aaattcttat tattgggaca tcaaaaaaaa tggttaatca aattgtagag
    12361 agattgtcaa ttggaagggt ctgtaagttt ataaatatac aagatataag tactaaatat
    12421 gaaatagaaa tagcaaaaca agctagaaaa gaaggaaatc atgtaattcc tgttccagcc
    12481 gttgagataa aaagtatggc aagtggtctc agtataaatt ctttgaagag actttttaga
    12541 aaaggaaata ataggaatat ggtagtttta gaaaaaacaa ttataagacc aacttttagt
    12601 tatataggaa agttttatat tagtgctgat gtaattaaac agattattga atatgaagta
    12661 tacaactttg gaagcattga tagaataaat aaaatcaata tagagaattg caataatttt
    12721 atgaatattt ttgtaagtat aaatatcaat gatttagaaa ctataaaaaa aattgaagac
    12781 atacaacaga caataaaaaa gtctattgag aaaatgactt tagttaatgt acaaaaaata
    12841 gatattaaca ttcataaaat taaaaaaata aacttcctcc aatgttaaaa aataaactga
    12901 gaaaatgata tactaatttg caataaagtg tgctataatt aaactgtaaa ggtaccgaaa
    12961 agtgatgcat tgttggGTTT TAGAGCTAGA AATAGCAAGT TAAAATAAGG CTAGTCCGTT
    13021 ATCAACTTGA AAAAGTGGCA CCGAGTCGGT GCTTTTTTTC TATGGAGAAA TCTAGATCAG
    13081 CATGATGTCT GACTAGACGC GTaagctctg caactatttt tagatggttg cagagcttat
    13141 ttttattttt tattaaactc ctttttgata atctcatgac caaaatccct taacgtgagt
    13201 tttcgttcca ctgagcgtca gaccccgtag aaaagatcaa aggatcttct tgagatcctt
    13261 tttttctgcg cgtaatctgc tgcttgcaaa caaaaaaacc accgctacca gcggtggttt
    13321 gtttgccgga tcaagagcta ccaactcttt ttccgaaggt aactggcttc agcagagcgc
    13381 agataccaaa tactgttctt ctagtgtagc cgtagttagg ccaccacttc aagaactctg
    13441 tagcaccgcc tacatacctc gctctgctaa tcctgttacc agtggctgct gccagtggcg
    13501 ataagtcgtg tcttaccggg ttggactcaa gacgatagtt accggataag gcgcagcggt
    13561 cgggctgaac ggggggttcg tgcacacagc ccagcttgga gcgaacgacc tacaccgaac
    13621 tgagatacct acagcgtgag ctatgagaaa gcgccacgct tcccgaaggg agaaaggcgg
    13681 acaggtatcc ggtaagcggc agggtcggaa caggagagcg cacgagggag cttccagggg
    13741 gaaacgcctg gtatctttat agtcctgtcg ggtttcgcca cctctgactt gagcgtcgat
    13801 ttttgtgatg ctcgtcaggg gggcggagcc tatggaaaaa cgccagcaac gcggcctttt
    13861 tacggttcct ggccttttgc tggccttttg ctcacatgtt ctttcctgcg ttatcccctg
    13921 attctgtgga taaccgtatt accgcctttg agtgagctga taccgctcgc cgcagccgaa
    13981 cgaccgagcg cagcgagtca gtgagcgagg aagcggaaga gcgcccaata cgcagggccc
    14041 taacatcttc tatttttccc aaatccttac atctccccta atttttagac ttaagggcga
    14101 attcgccctt ttttatactc cccttgtacc aaaaggatat gatttcttgg aggaaattaa
    14161 aaagttatcc aacagcagac agtccacgca ggcgacgtgc gaagcggaag tcgcaggtgt
    14221 ggactgatct tgctggctgg tgtggcaata gccacgccag cacttaaccc cccgtatcta
    14281 acaggggggt acaaatcgac aggaaacagt caaaaaaaca ttagaaaatc ctttggttac
    14341 aagggattta caaaatttca gcgtatgtca aatgggcttt aaaagttgac atacggcctt
    14401 tttgattgga gggattttta ctgaatgaac aaacttggtt acagcattta aaagaaaaac
    14461 gcttggctta tggactatct caaaaccgtt tagctgttgc gactggtatt acaaggcagt
    14521 atctaagcga tattgaaaca ggaaaagtca agccatcaga ggatttacag cagtcccttt
    14581 gggaagctct ggaacgcttc aatcccgacg ctccccttga aatgctgttt gattatgtaa
    14641 ggattcgctt tccgacaaca gacgtacagc aggtggtcga aaacatctta caactgaaac
    14701 tgtcctattt tcttcatgag gactatggtt tctattctta ttcagagcat tatgctttag
    14761 gcgacatatt cgtcctttga gggcgaattc tgcagattac ctaataattt atctacattc
    14821 cctttagggg ccc
//
