[The description below was written by a language model from this plasmid's Addgene catalogue record and the feature table of its GenBank file.]
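Description:
pKM197 is an E. coli–Clostridioides difficile shuttle vector of about 14.8 kb, built on the pJS116 backbone. It carries a complete CRISPR-Cas9 editing system aimed at the C. difficile pyrE gene. In E. coli it replicates from a high-copy ColE1/pUC-type origin. The annotated repA, orfB and oriV elements form the second replicon, presumably the one used in C. difficile. Selection is by chloramphenicol resistance from catP. A Tn916-derived oriT region allows the plasmid to be mobilised by conjugation into the clostridial host.

The editing machinery has three parts. The first is a Streptococcus pyogenes cas9 coding sequence, codon-optimised for C. difficile. It sits downstream of a short promoter region next to a divergently oriented xylR regulator, so nuclease expression is induced by xylose. According to the record, this tight control improves conjugation efficiency, which fits with reduced Cas9 expression before induction. The second part is a guide RNA, consisting of a 20-nt pyrE-targeting spacer fused to the standard gRNA scaffold, driven by the gdh promoter and followed by a terminator. The third is a 2 kb repair template made of 1 kb upstream and 1 kb downstream of pyrE joined directly together, assembled by Gibson cloning. Several terminators (Cpa fdx, CD0164, opuCC) insulate the modules from one another.

On xylose induction, Cas9 cuts chromosomal pyrE, and recombination with the homology arms yields a pyrE deletion mutant. The plasmid is described as a control construct for C. difficile genome editing and DNA-transfer experiments. The backbone notes list tetR among the additions, but neither feature table annotates it. The two held sequence records also differ slightly in length.
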