Addgene plasmid #132665: pKM197
Purpose: pyrE-targeted CRISPR-Cas9 control plasmid. Cas9 expression is controlled by the xylR promoter and results in improved conjugation efficiency. Induction with xylose results in a pyrE mutant.
Depositing lab: Joseph Sorg. Depositing organization: Texas A&M University. Publication: Factors and Conditions That Impact Electroporation of Clostridioides difficile Strains. Bhattacharjee D, Sorg JA. mSphere. 2020 Mar 4;5(2):e00941-19. doi: 10.1128/mSphere.00941-19. PubMed 32132157.
Backbone
  Vector backbone: pJS116
  Backbone size w/o insert (bp): 6324
  Modifications to backbone: Addition of Cas9 (codon optimized for C. difficile expression), tetR, region of homology for pyrE deletion, gRNA, gdh promoter
  Vector type: E. coli - C. difficile shuttle vector
Growth in bacteria
  Bacterial resistance: Chloramphenicol, 25 μg/mL
  Growth temperature: 37°C
  Growth strain: DH5alpha
  Copy number: Unknown
Gene/Insert
  Gene/Insert name: Upstream & Downstream pyrE deletion region
  Species: C. difficile
  Insert size (bp): 2000
  Cloning method: Gibson Cloning
  Sequencing primers: 5′ tttataaaatagttttatctacaatttttttatcaggaaacagcta; 3′ CTGCAAATGCAGGCTTCTTATTTTTA
Terms and licenses: Academic/Nonprofit Terms; Industry Terms: Not Available to Industry
How to cite: pKM197 was a gift from Joseph Sorg (Addgene plasmid # 132665 ; http://n2t.net/addgene:132665 ; RRID:Addgene_132665)
